>Addgene plasmid #59897 | pMZ288 | depositor full sequence | sequence record 94870 | pMZ288 sequence 11370 bps
TCGCGCGTTTCGGTGATGACGGTGAAAACCTCTGACACATGCAGCTCCCGGAGACGGTCACAGCTTGTCT
GTAAGCGGATGCCGGGAGCAGACAAGCCCGTCAGGGCGCGTCAGCGGGTGTTGGCGGGTGTCGGGGCTGG
CTTAACTATGCGGCATCAGAGCAGATTGTACTGAGAGTGCACCATAATCGATGGCCAACCTTCCAATTCA
TTAAATCGAGTCCTCCATCAGATGATTTACAAGGTTTTGCATAGAATCCCTAAGTAAGAGAAGTTGTTAG
TGATTTCTTCAAGTTTACTAAAATTTACATACAAATGGATGATCTCTTCTCCATTGTTTCCTTTCTTCTT
GCAAACGCGTTTTACAAAGAGATGACATGCTATTTTCTGATTATTTTTTTCTATAGTTTTCTATTTTGTA
CGTCCTTGGGAGTCCGAAATGTAAAATCGGGGTATGGTTAGTAGCGGCAGCGTTCATTATGGTATATAAA
AGATAAAAAGTAGGGGCAAGCGAGACAGAATGGGATACAAGGGCATCGTCTATAATTATAGCTAAAAATT
GTATTTTAATTTGTATTTTTTGTAATTTTATTTCTCATTGTTTTACTTAAAATGAATGCGAATTAGAGAA
AACTTCAACGAAATGTCAAAATAAGCTCAGCAAAATATACAATTTTAGGGAAAGCGATCAGCAACTTATT
CTCCGTTGTAGATTCTTTTTCTTCATAAATTCCAACAATGTAACTGCCAATTGATTTTTCTCTAGATGCT
AATAAATTGAAACTAATGAATATAATAACACAGGTTTTGATAAATTGTAAACTCTTACTCAAAAAAAGAA
TGTTAAAACTAATTTAACCTTTTTATAAAGGCTCATGGCGTTAAAGAGGATAGTAAAAATTCTACAATTT
TTTAATTTAATGTCACAATTGTCTTGCGAATATAATTCTATTAATTTTCGCTAACTGCTGTTTTAGTACT
ATTACTTTCAATATGCCTTATATGCAACTTTAATTCATGAAGAATGCAATATTTTTGCAATCTTTCTTGT
ACTGAGCGCTTTTTATCATTTAGTACTCATTATTTAATTTTTCAGTAAAGGGCAATAAATAAATTTGTAG
AAGATGCAATGTAATCTCCTCTATCCTTTTGCTCATATGTTTATGAGTATACCTAGTCTAGAAAGGCTTG
TATTTAAAATATTATTCAATAAAAATTCACAATTTTTACGACATGTGCTACCATTCACTTAACTTCCTGA
TTATAAAATTGGTTCGTTTATACTAATTACTTAAGTACCTTTAACTAAACAAAATGCCTATATATATATT
AATTTACAATGAGTGTCAGATAAGTCACTATGTCCGAGTGGTTAAGGAGTTAGACTCGCCATCGATGAGC
TTAGCTACAAATCCCACTGGCTATATGTATGCATTTGTGTTAAAAAAGTTTGTATAGATTATTTAATCTA
CTCAGCATTCTTTCTCTAAATAGGAATTTGTTACTTAATGGAGAAAAAAATGTTTCGATTTACCTAGTGT
ATTTGTTTGTATACTCACGTTTAATTTCAAACATCCATTCTATCTTGTGTAATTTTTGGCATGGTGAAAA
AGATAATCAGCCTTATAATCTTTACAAAAGTAAGAAATTCTGTAAATAAGCCTTAATGCCCTTGCTTTAA
ATTAAAATGGTTCTTTTTCATGATAATGTTTGCACTTTGTGAATATATTTTAGATAGTTCTGTGAGGTAT
AATTAAGATGTTTTAGAGACTTATACAATTTTGTCTTTATAAATTCTTAATTGATTTTACCATCCCAGTT
TAACTATGCTTCGTCGGCATCTCTGCACATGTCGTGTTTTCTTACCGTATTGTCCTACCAAGAACCTCTT
TTTTGCTTGGATCGAAATTAAAGGTTTAAAAGCAAAGTTATGGATGCTAGAGTATTTCAAAGCTATTCAG
CTAGAGCTGAGGGGATGAAAAATCCCATTGCCAAGGAATTGTTGGCTTTGATGGAAGAAAAGCAAAGCAA
CTTGTCAGTCGCGGTCGATTTGACGAAGAAATCCGAAATCTTAGAATTGGTAGATAAAATTGGACCCTAT
GTCTGTGTTATCAAGACACATATTGACGTTGTCGAGGATTTCGACCAGGATATGGTAGAAAAACTGGTGG
CCTTAGGTAAAAAGCATCGTTTTCTTATCTTTGAGGATCGCAAATTCGCAGACATTGGAAATACCGTCAA
GCTACAATATGCATCTGGTGTGTACAAAATTGCTTCTTGGGCTCATATCACAAATTGCCATACAGTGCCA
GGCGAGGGTATTATACAAGGCCTCAAAGAAGTTGGTTTACCTTTGGGACGTGGTCTCTTGCTTTTGGCTG
AAATGTCTTCCAAAGGCTCTTTGGCTACTGGTTCCTACACAGAGAAAACCTTAGAATGGTTTGAGAAGCA
TACCGATTTTTGCTTTGGCTTTATAGCTGGTCGTCGATTTCCTAACCTTCAAAGCGACTACATAACTATG
TCCCCTGGTATCGGCTTGGATGTTAAAGGAGACGGGCTGGGACAGCAATATCGTACTCCTGAAGAAGTGA
TTGTAAACTGCGGTAGCGATATCATCATTGTTGGTCGTGGAGTCTATGGAGCTGGTCGTAATCCTGTTGT
CGAAGCCAAGAGATATAGAGAAGCTGGTTGGAAGGCATATCAGCAAAGACTTTCTCAGCATTAAAAAAAG
ACTAATGTAAAATTTTTTTGGTTGGTTATTGAAAAAGTCGATGCCTTGTTTGCGTTTGTTTTCCTAGGCG
TTTTATGTCAGAAGGCATTTAGAATTAGTATACAAGTACTCTTTGGTAAAATTTTATGTAGCGACTAAAA
TATTAACTATTATAGATAAACACCTTGGGAATAAAAAGTAATTTGCTATAGTAATTTATTAAACATGCTC
CTACAACATTACCACAATCTTTTCTCTTGGATTGACATTGAATAAGAAAAGAGTGAATTTTTTTAGACTT
GTAATGATAACTATGTACAAAGCCAATGAAAGATGTATGTAGATGAATGTAAAATACCATGTAGACAAAC
AAGATAAAACTTGGTTATAAACATTGGTGTTGGAACAGAATAAATTAGATGTCAAAAAGTTTCGTCAATA
TCACAAGCTCATCGCGATGGTATGCGGTGTGAAATACCGCACAGATGCGTAAGGAGAAAATACCGCATCA
GGCGCCATTCGCCATTCAGGCTGCGCAACTGTTGGGAAGGGCGATCGGTGCGGGCCTCTTCGCTATTACG
CCAGCTGGCGAAAGGGGGATGTGCTGCAAGGCGATTAAGTTGGGTAACGCCAGGGTTTTCCCAGTCACGA
CGTTGTAAAACGACGGCCAGTGCCAAGCTTGCATGCCTGCAGGTCGACTCTAGAGGATCCCCACGGTACC
CCTGTTTCGTCCTCACGGACTCATCAGACCGGAAAGCACATCCGGTGACAGGGCACCACCGACTCGGTGC
CACTCACTTTTTTCAAGTTGATAACGGACTAGCCTTATTTTAACTTGCTATTTCTAGCTCTAAAACCGAG
GCATCTGAACAATAGATTCTTCGGTACAGGTTATGTTTTTTGGCAACAGCAACTATTCAAATCAACTGAA
AGTTTTTTAGAATTCAACAACTTCCAATACTCAAGTGTCCAAGCTAGCAAACTGTTTAATAATCGTGACC
CAACATTCCTTTCATGCGCACCCTCAGCGTCACATAAATCAACACTTTACAACACCTATTCAAAGCTTCT
ATATGCCTTCGTCATTTAAATGTCTAACATTTCAAAAAAGTGTTTGCTAATGGTAAATTCTTGAGTTTTC
TTGGAAGCACATATATAACGAGTGTGACTGTTCTACGCTCCTTGCTGACTAGTCATCAGTCTACGCATGC
CAACTACCACCAACATAAGCAAAAGGTACCCGGGGTACCGAGCTCGAATTCGTAATCATGTCATAGCTGT
TTCCTGTGTGAAATTGTTATCCGCTCACAATTCCACACAACATACGAGCCGGAAGCATAAAGTGTAAAGC
CTGGGGTGCCTAATGAGTGAGCTAACTCACATTAATTGCGTTGCGCTCACTGCCCGCTTTCCAGTCGGGA
AACCTGTCGTGCCAGCTGCATTAATGAATCGGCCAACGCGCGGGGAGAGGCGGTTTGCGTATTGGGCGCT
CTTCCGCTTCCTCGCTCACTGACTCGCTGCGCTCGGTCGTTCGGCTGCGGCGAGCGGTATCAGCTCACTC
AAAGGCGGTAATACGGTTATCCACAGAATCAGGGGATAACGCAGGAAAGAACATGTGAGCAAAAGGCCAG
CAAAAGGCCAGGAACCGTAAAAAGGCCGCGTTGCTGGCGTTTTTCCATAGGCTCCGCCCCCCTGACGAGC
ATCACAAAAATCGACGCTCAAGTCAGAGGTGGCGAAACCCGACAGGACTATAAAGATACCAGGCGTTTCC
CCCTGGAAGCTCCCTCGTGCGCTCTCCTGTTCCGACCCTGCCGCTTACCGGATACCTGTCCGCCTTTCTC
CCTTCGGGAAGCGTGGCGCTTTCTCATAGCTCACGCTGTAGGTATCTCAGTTCGGTGTAGGTCGTTCGCT
CCAAGCTGGGCTGTGTGCACGAACCCCCCGTTCAGCCCGACCGCTGCGCCTTATCCGGTAACTATCGTCT
TGAGTCCAACCCGGTAAGACACGACTTATCGCCACTGGCAGCAGCCACTGGTAACAGGATTAGCAGAGCG
AGGTATGTAGGCGGTGCTACAGAGTTCTTGAAGTGGTGGCCTAACTACGGCTACACTAGAAGAACAGTAT
TTGGTATCTGCGCTCTGCTGAAGCCAGTTACCTTCGGAAAAAGAGTTGGTAGCTCTTGATCCGGCAAACA
AACCACCGCTGGTAGCGGTGGTTTTTTTGTTTGCAAGCAGCAGATTACGCGCAGAAAAAAAGGATCTCAA
GAAGATCCTTTGATCTTTTCTACGGGGTCTGACGCTCAGTGGAACGAAAACTCACGTTAAGGGATTTTGG
TCATGAGATTATCAAAAAGGATCTTCACCTAGATCCTTTTAAATTAAAAATGAAGTTTTAAATCAATCTA
AAGTATATATGAGTAAACTTGGTCTGACAGTTACCAATGCTTAATCAGTGAGGCACCTATCTCAGCGATC
TGTCTATTTCGTTCATCCATAGTTGCCTGACTCCCCGTCGTGTAGATAACTACGATACGGGAGGGCTTAC
CATCTGGCCCCAGTGCTGCAATGATACCGCGAGACCCACGCTCACCGGCTCCAGATTTATCAGCAATAAA
CCAGCCAGCCGGAAGGGCCGAGCGCAGAAGTGGTCCTGCAACTTTATCCGCCTCCATCCAGTCTATTAAT
TGTTGCCGGGAAGCTAGAGTAAGTAGTTCGCCAGTTAATAGTTTGCGCAACGTTGTTGCCATTGCTACAG
GCATCGTGGTGTCACGCTCGTCGTTTGGTATGGCTTCATTCAGCTCCGGTTCCCAACGATCAAGGCGAGT
TACATGATCCCCCATGTTGTGCAAAAAAGCGGTTAGCTCCTTCGGTCCTCCGATCGTTGTCAGAAGTAAG
TTGGCCGCAGTGTTATCACTCATGGTTATGGCAGCACTGCATAATTCTCTTACTGTCATGCCATCCGTAA
GATGCTTTTCTGTGACTGGTGAGTACTCAACCAAGTCATTCTGAGAATAGTGTATGCGGCGACCGAGTTG
CTCTTGCCCGGCGTCAATACGGGATAATACCGCGCCACATAGCAGAACTTTAAAAGTGCTCATCATTGGA
AAACGTTCTTCGGGGCGAAAACTCTCAAGGATCTTACCGCTGTTGAGATCCAGTTCGATGTAACCCACTC
GTGCACCCAACTGATCTTCAGCATCTTTTACTTTCACCAGCGTTTCTGGGTGAGCAAAAACAGGAAGGCA
AAATGCCGCAAAAAAGGGAATAAGGGCGACACGGAAATGTTGAATACTCATACTCTTCCTTTTTCAATAT
TATTGAAGCATTTATCAGGGTTATTGTCTCATGAGCGGATACATATTTGAATGTATTTAGAAAAATAAAC
AAATAGGGGTTCCGCGCACATTTCCCCGAAAAGTGCCACCTGACGCCCTACAACAACTAAGAAAATGGCT
ATCATGCGGAAGCTGGTGAGAAGAACAGCATCGGGACAAGGGAAGGAAGAACAAAGACAAAGAAAACAAA
AGAAAGCAATTGAAAACAAAACAAAACAATTTTCATTCCTTCTCTTATCATTCCTTTTCTTTTCTTTTCT
CTCATTCAACGCACTCCATCGTATCCGTATTCCTCTTATTTTTTCTCTTTCTCTATATCCATTTCTTTCT
CTCTAGGTGTGTCCTCTCTCTCTCTTCAATTTCTCTACTCCGCATTCCAACGCATCCTTCCCCCAACCTC
CCATTTCCTCCTTACGGCCCGATAGCGATCGTCTTTCCCTCGCTATCACTCGCTACCGGCCCCTCCTCTG
CACCGTAACCTCCTACGTATTTACCATATCATAAAGTTTTTTCCGACGCTTATCGCTGACCCCCTGTCGC
CCTCCTATTGGCTTCCGGATTATCTTCTTGTCCATAAGGTGATCCATGCTTCCTGAAGATTCCCGAAATG
TGTCCACTTTGGCGGGGAATCATTCCATCCACTTCTTTCTCTCTCGCTTTCCTCATTCGGCGCTCCCCTT
CCGCGTCTCATTGGTCTTCCGCTCCGTTTTTGCTTTGCCGATGTTACTTGGGGAGAGGTGCGATAATCCT
TTCGCAAAAACTCGGTTTGACGCCTCCCATGGTATAAATAGTGGGTGGTGGACAGGTGCCTTCGCTTTTC
TTTAAGCAAGAGAATTGCTGCAGGTCGACTCTAGAGATGGACAAGAAGTACTCCATTGGGCTCGATATCG
GCACAAACAGCGTCGGTTGGGCCGTCATTACGGACGAGTACAAGGTGCCGAGCAAAAAATTCAAAGTTCT
GGGCAATACCGATCGCCACAGCATAAAGAAGAACCTCATTGGCGCCCTCCTGTTCGACTCCGGGGAGACG
GCCGAAGCCACGCGGCTCAAAAGAACAGCACGGCGCAGATATACCCGCAGAAAGAATCGGATCTGCTACC
TGCAGGAGATCTTTAGTAATGAGATGGCTAAGGTGGATGACTCTTTCTTCCATAGGCTGGAGGAGTCCTT
TTTGGTGGAGGAGGATAAAAAGCACGAGCGCCACCCAATCTTTGGCAATATCGTGGACGAGGTGGCGTAC
CATGAAAAGTACCCAACCATATATCATCTGAGGAAGAAGCTTGTAGACAGTACTGATAAGGCTGACTTGC
GGTTGATCTATCTCGCGCTGGCGCATATGATCAAATTTCGGGGACACTTCCTCATCGAGGGGGACCTGAA
CCCAGACAACAGCGATGTCGACAAACTCTTTATCCAACTGGTTCAGACTTACAATCAGCTTTTCGAAGAG
AACCCGATCAACGCATCCGGAGTTGACGCCAAAGCAATCCTGAGCGCTAGGCTGTCCAAATCCCGGCGGC
TCGAAAACCTCATCGCACAGCTCCCTGGGGAGAAGAAGAACGGCCTGTTTGGTAATCTTATCGCCCTGTC
ACTCGGGCTGACCCCCAACTTTAAATCTAACTTCGACCTGGCCGAAGATGCCAAGCTTCAACTGAGCAAA
GACACCTACGATGATGATCTCGACAATCTGCTGGCCCAGATCGGCGACCAGTACGCAGACCTTTTTTTGG
CGGCAAAGAACCTGTCAGACGCCATTCTGCTGAGTGATATTCTGCGAGTGAACACGGAGATCACCAAAGC
TCCGCTGAGCGCTAGTATGATCAAGCGCTATGATGAGCACCACCAAGACTTGACTTTGCTGAAGGCCCTT
GTCAGACAGCAACTGCCTGAGAAGTACAAGGAAATTTTCTTCGATCAGTCTAAAAATGGCTACGCCGGAT
ACATTGACGGCGGAGCAAGCCAGGAGGAATTTTACAAATTTATTAAGCCCATCTTGGAAAAAATGGACGG
CACCGAGGAGCTGCTGGTAAAGCTTAACAGAGAAGATCTGTTGCGCAAACAGCGCACTTTCGACAATGGA
AGCATCCCCCACCAGATTCACCTGGGCGAACTGCACGCTATCCTCAGGCGGCAAGAGGATTTCTACCCCT
TTTTGAAAGATAACAGGGAAAAGATTGAGAAAATCCTCACATTTCGGATACCCTACTATGTAGGCCCCCT
CGCCCGGGGAAATTCCAGATTCGCGTGGATGACTCGCAAATCAGAAGAGACCATCACTCCCTGGAACTTC
GAGGAAGTCGTGGATAAGGGGGCCTCTGCCCAGTCCTTCATCGAAAGGATGACTAACTTTGATAAAAATC
TGCCTAACGAAAAGGTGCTTCCTAAACACTCTCTGCTGTACGAGTACTTCACAGTTTATAACGAGCTCAC
CAAGGTCAAATACGTCACAGAAGGGATGAGAAAGCCAGCATTCCTGTCTGGAGAGCAGAAGAAAGCTATC
GTGGACCTCCTCTTCAAGACGAACCGGAAAGTTACCGTGAAACAGCTCAAAGAAGACTATTTCAAAAAGA
TTGAATGTTTCGACTCTGTTGAAATCAGCGGAGTGGAGGATCGCTTCAACGCATCCCTGGGAACGTATCA
CGATCTCCTGAAAATCATTAAAGACAAGGACTTCCTGGACAATGAGGAGAACGAGGACATTCTTGAGGAC
ATTGTCCTCACCCTTACGTTGTTTGAAGATAGGGAGATGATTGAAGAACGCTTGAAAACTTACGCTCATC
TCTTCGACGACAAAGTCATGAAACAGCTCAAGAGGCGCCGATATACAGGATGGGGGCGGCTGTCAAGAAA
ACTGATCAATGGGATCCGAGATAAGCAGTCTGGAAAGACAATCCTGGATTTTCTTAAGTCCGATGGATTT
GCCAACCGGAACTTCATGCAGTTGATCCATGATGACTCTCTCACCTTTAAGGAGGACATCCAGAAAGCAC
AAGTTTCTGGCCAGGGGGACAGTCTTCACGAGCACATCGCTAATCTTGCAGGTAGCCCAGCTATCAAAAA
GGGAATACTGCAGACCGTTAAGGTCGTGGATGAACTCGTCAAAGTAATGGGAAGGCATAAGCCCGAGAAT
ATCGTTATCGAGATGGCCCGAGAGAACCAAACTACCCAGAAGGGACAGAAGAACAGTAGGGAAAGGATGA
AGAGGATTGAAGAGGGTATAAAAGAACTGGGGTCCCAAATCCTTAAGGAACACCCAGTTGAAAACACCCA
GCTTCAGAATGAGAAGCTCTACCTGTACTACCTGCAGAACGGCAGGGACATGTACGTGGATCAGGAACTG
GACATCAATCGGCTCTCCGACTACGACGTGGATCATATCGTGCCCCAGTCTTTTCTCAAAGATGATTCTA
TTGATAATAAAGTGTTGACAAGATCCGATAAAAATAGAGGGAAGAGTGATAACGTCCCCTCAGAAGAAGT
TGTCAAGAAAATGAAAAATTATTGGCGGCAGCTGCTGAACGCCAAACTGATCACACAACGGAAGTTCGAT
AATCTGACTAAGGCTGAACGAGGTGGCCTGTCTGAGTTGGATAAAGCCGGCTTCATCAAAAGGCAGCTTG
TTGAGACACGCCAGATCACCAAGCACGTGGCCCAAATTCTCGATTCACGCATGAACACCAAGTACGATGA
AAATGACAAACTGATTCGAGAGGTGAAAGTTATTACTCTGAAGTCTAAGCTGGTCTCAGATTTCAGAAAG
GACTTTCAGTTTTATAAGGTGAGAGAGATCAACAATTACCACCATGCGCATGATGCCTACCTGAATGCAG
TGGTAGGCACTGCACTTATCAAAAAATATCCCAAGCTTGAATCTGAATTTGTTTACGGAGACTATAAAGT
GTACGATGTTAGGAAAATGATCGCAAAGTCTGAGCAGGAAATAGGCAAGGCCACCGCTAAGTACTTCTTT
TACAGCAATATTATGAATTTTTTCAAGACCGAGATTACACTGGCCAATGGAGAGATTCGGAAGCGACCAC
TTATCGAAACAAACGGAGAAACAGGAGAAATCGTGTGGGACAAGGGTAGGGATTTCGCGACAGTCCGGAA
GGTCCTGTCCATGCCGCAGGTGAACATCGTTAAAAAGACCGAAGTACAGACCGGAGGCTTCTCCAAGGAA
AGTATCCTCCCGAAAAGGAACAGCGACAAGCTGATCGCACGCAAAAAAGATTGGGACCCCAAGAAATACG
GCGGATTCGATTCTCCTACAGTCGCTTACAGTGTACTGGTTGTGGCCAAAGTGGAGAAAGGGAAGTCTAA
AAAACTCAAAAGCGTCAAGGAACTGCTGGGCATCACAATCATGGAGCGATCAAGCTTCGAAAAAAACCCC
ATCGACTTTCTCGAGGCGAAAGGATATAAAGAGGTCAAAAAAGACCTCATCATTAAGCTTCCCAAGTACT
CTCTCTTTGAGCTTGAAAACGGCCGGAAACGAATGCTCGCTAGTGCGGGCGAGCTGCAGAAAGGTAACGA
GCTGGCACTGCCCTCTAAATACGTTAATTTCTTGTATCTGGCCAGCCACTATGAAAAGCTCAAAGGGTCT
CCCGAAGATAATGAGCAGAAGCAGCTGTTCGTGGAACAACACAAACACTACCTTGATGAGATCATCGAGC
AAATAAGCGAATTCTCCAAAAGAGTGATCCTCGCCGACGCTAACCTCGATAAGGTGCTTTCTGCTTACAA
TAAGCACAGGGATAAGCCCATCAGGGAGCAGGCAGAAAACATTATCCACTTGTTTACTCTGACCAACTTG
GGCGCGCCTGCAGCCTTCAAGTACTTCGACACCACCATAGACAGAAAGCGGTACACCTCTACAAAGGAGG
TCCTGGACGCCACACTGATTCATCAGTCAATTACGGGGCTCTATGAAACAAGAATCGACCTCTCTCAGCT
CGGTGGAGACAGCAGGGCTGACCCCAAGAAGAAGAGGAAGGTGTGATCTCTTCTCGAGTCATGTAATTAG
TTATGTCACGCTTACATTCACGCCCTCCCCCCACATCCGCTCTAACCGAAAAGGAAGGAGTTAGACAACC
TGAAGTCTAGGTCCCTATTTATTTTTTTATAGTTATGTTAGTATTAAGAACGTTATTTATATTTCAAATT
TTTCTTTTTTTTCTGTACAGACGCGTGTACGCATGTAACATTATACTGAAAACCTTGCTTGAGAAGGTTT
TGGGACGCTCGAAGGCTTTAATTTGCGATCCCCGTCTAAGAAACCATTATTATCATGACATTAACCTATA
AAAATAGGCGTATCACGAGGCCCTTTCGTC
Features (pLannotate 1.2.2; 23 found; start..end, strand, type, name):
    137..186     +  misc_feature   bom (fragment): basis of mobility region from pBR322
    194..259     -  CDS            hus5 (fragment): UBC9_SCHPO - Also known as ubc9. Experimental evidence at protein level: Swiss-Prot protein existence level 1. Catalyzes the covalent attachment of ubiquitin-like protein SUMO/Smt3 to other proteins. Required for efficient recovery from DNA damage or S-phase arrest and normal mitosis. This may be as part of a checkpoint independent recovery process. From Schizosaccharomyces pombe (strain 972 / ATCC 24843) (Fission yeast).
    313..378     -  CDS            hus5 (fragment): UBC9_SCHPO - Also known as ubc9. Experimental evidence at protein level: Swiss-Prot protein existence level 1. Catalyzes the covalent attachment of ubiquitin-like protein SUMO/Smt3 to other proteins. Required for efficient recovery from DNA damage or S-phase arrest and normal mitosis. This may be as part of a checkpoint independent recovery process. From Schizosaccharomyces pombe (strain 972 / ATCC 24843) (Fission yeast).
    539..1320    +  rep_origin     ars1: Schizosaccharomyces pombe autonomously replicating sequence ars1
   1930..2724    +  CDS            S. pombe ura4: orotidine 5'-phosphate decarboxylase, required for uracil biosynthesis; Schizosaccharomyces pombe ura4
   3171..3222    +  misc_feature   bom (fragment): basis of mobility region from pBR322
   3228..3382    -  CDS            lacZα (fragment): LacZα fragment of β-galactosidase; lacZ fragment
   3385..3422    -  misc_feature   MCS (fragment): pUC18/19 multiple cloning site
   3431..3482    -  misc_RNA       sTRSV HHRz: hammerhead ribozyme from the tobacco ringspot virus satellite RNA (Khvorova et al., 2003)
   3587..3943    -  promoter       rrk1 promoter/leader: promoter and leader RNA for the Schizosaccharomyces pombe rrk1 gene encoding the K-RNA component of RNase P (Jacobs et al., 2014)
   3953..3971    -  misc_feature   MCS (fragment): pUC18/19 multiple cloning site
   4002..4024    -  protein_bind   lac operator (fragment): The lac repressor binds to the lac operator to inhibit transcription in E. coli. This inhibition can be relieved by adding lactose or isopropyl-β-D-thiogalactopyranoside (IPTG). lac repressor encoded by lacI
   4028..4058    -  promoter       lac promoter: promoter for the E. coli lac operon
   4073..4094    -  protein_bind   CAP binding site: CAP binding activates transcription in the presence of cAMP. E. coli catabolite activator protein
   4107..4199    -  CDS            lacI (fragment): lac repressor; lacI; The lac repressor binds to the lac operator to inhibit transcription in E. coli. This inhibition can be relieved by adding lactose or isopropyl-β-D-thiogalactopyranoside (IPTG).
   4382..4970    -  rep_origin     ori: high-copy-number ColE1/pMB1/pBR322/pUC origin of replication
   5141..6001    -  CDS            AmpR: β-lactamase; bla; confers resistance to ampicillin, carbenicillin, and related antibiotics
   6002..6106    -  promoter       AmpR promoter: bla
   6135..6876    +  promoter       adh1 promoter: promoter for the Schizosaccharomyces pombe adh1 gene encoding alcohol dehydrogenase
   6878..6896    -  misc_feature   MCS (fragment): pUC18/19 multiple cloning site
   6897..11000   +  CDS            cas9: CAS9_STRP1 - Also known as csn1 From Streptococcus pyogenes serotype M1.
  11049..11296   +  terminator     CYC1 terminator: S. cerevisiae CYC1; transcription terminator for CYC1
  11370..35      +  CDS            rop (fragment) (across the origin): Rop protein, which maintains plasmids at low copy number; rop
