[The description below was written by a language model from this plasmid's Addgene catalogue record and pLannotate feature annotations shown in this document.]
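Description:
pMZ288 is an episomal shuttle plasmid for CRISPR-Cas9 genome editing in the fission yeast Schizosaccharomyces pombe, built on the pMZ283 backbone and carrying both the nuclease and the guide RNA on a single vector. In E. coli it is propagated through a high-copy ColE1/pUC-type origin and selected with ampicillin via the β-lactamase gene. In fission yeast it replicates autonomously from the S. pombe ars1 element and is selected by complementation of uracil auxotrophy with the ura4 marker. Remnants of pUC-derived sequence (lacZα, lac promoter/operator, polylinker fragments) and short bom, rop and hus5 fragments are carryover from the parental vectors rather than functional payload.

The first expression unit places Streptococcus pyogenes Cas9 under the constitutive S. pombe adh1 promoter, terminated by the S. cerevisiae CYC1 terminator. The catalogue notes a silent mutation removing the CspCI site within Cas9, presumably so that this enzyme can be used for cloning elsewhere in the plasmid. The second unit, in the opposite orientation, uses the promoter and leader RNA of rrk1, the gene for the RNA component of RNase P, to drive the sgRNA, which is followed by a hammerhead ribozyme from the tobacco ringspot virus satellite RNA. Cleavage of the leader defines the 5' end of the guide, and ribozyme self-cleavage defines the 3' end. The sgRNA itself is not annotated in the feature table, but the record states that it targets ade6+, so this plasmid directs Cas9 cutting at that locus. The catalogue gives a total size of 10,640 bp, whereas the depositor's full sequence is 11,370 nt, and the record does not explain the difference.
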