Addgene plasmid #59897: pMZ288
Purpose: Combination adh1:cas9/rrk1:sgRNA for CRISPR genome editing in fission yeast: sgRNA targeted against ade6+
Depositing lab: Mikel Zaratiegui. Depositing organization: Rutgers, The State University of New Jersey. Publication: Implementation of the CRISPR-Cas9 system in fission yeast. Jacobs JZ, Ciccaglione KM, Tournier V, Zaratiegui M. Nat Commun. 2014 Oct 29;5:5344. doi: 10.1038/ncomms6344. PubMed 25352017.
Backbone
  Vector backbone: pMZ283
  Backbone size w/o insert (bp): 6215
  Total vector size (bp): 10640
  Vector type: Yeast Expression, CRISPR
  Selectable markers: ura4
Growth in bacteria
  Bacterial resistance: Ampicillin, 100 μg/mL
  Growth temperature: 37°C
  Growth strain: DH5alpha
  Copy number: Unknown
Gene/Insert 1
  Gene/Insert name: Cas9
  Mutation: Silent muation of the CspCI site
Gene/Insert 2
  Gene/Insert name: rrk1:sgRNA
Terms and licenses: Academic/Nonprofit Terms; Industry Terms: Not Available to Industry
How to cite: pMZ288 was a gift from Mikel Zaratiegui (Addgene plasmid # 59897 ; http://n2t.net/addgene:59897 ; RRID:Addgene_59897)
