>Addgene plasmid #59897 | pMZ288 | addgene partial sequence | sequence record 96346 | M13-F20 5'-TGTAAAACGACGGCCAGT-3'
TGTTTCGTCCTCACGGACTCATCAGACCGGAAAGCACATCCGGTGACAGGGCACCACCGACTCGGTGCCA
CTCACTTTTTTCAAGTTGATAACGGACTAGCCTTATTTTAACTTGCTATTTCTAGCTCTAAAACCGAGGC
ATCTGAACAATAGATTCTTCGGTACAGGTTATGTTTTTTGGCAACAGCAACTATTCAAATCAACTGAAAG
TTTTTTAGAATTCAACAACTTCCAATACTCAAGTGTCCAAGCTAGCAAACTGTTTAATAATCGTGACCCA
ACATTCCTTTCATGCGCACCCTCAGCGTCACATAAATCAACACTTTACAACACCTATTCAAAGCTTCTAT
ATGCCTTCGTCATTTAAATGTCTAACATTTCAAAAAAGTGTTTGCTAATGGTAAATTCTTGAGTTTTCTT
GGAAGCACATATATAACGAGTGTGACTGTTCTACGCTCCTTGCTGACTAGTCATCAGTCTACGCATGCCA
ACTACCACCAACATAAGCAAAAGGTACCCGGGGTACCGAGCTCGAATTCGTAATCATGTCATAGCTGTTT
CCTGTGTGAAATTGTTATCCGCTCACAATTCCACACAACATACGAGCCGGAAGCATAAAGTGTAAAGCCT
GGGGTGCCTAATGAGTGAGCTAACTCACATTAATTGCGTTGCGCTCACTGCCCGCTTTCCAGTCGGGAAA
CCTGTCGTGCCAGCTGCATTAATGAATCGGCCAACGCGC
