>Addgene plasmid #59897 | pMZ288 | addgene partial sequence | sequence record 96347 | CYC1 5'-GCGTGAATGTAAGCGTGAC-3'
CACACCTTCCTCTTCTTCTTGGGGTCAGCCCTGCTGTCTCCACCGAGCTGAGAGAGGTCGATTCTTGTTT
CATAGAGCCCCGTAATTGACTGATGAATCAGTGTGGCGTCCAGGACCTCCTTTGTAGAGGTGTACCGCTT
TCTGTCTATGGTGGTGTCGAAGTACTTGAAGGCTGCAGGCGCGCCCAAGTTGGTCAGAGTAAACAAGTGG
ATAATGTTTTCTGCCTGCTCCCTGATGGGCTTATCCCTGTGCTTATTGTAAGCAGAAAGCACCTTATCGA
GGTTAGCGTCGGCGAGGATCACTCTTTTGGAGAATTCGCTTATTTGCTCGATGATCTCATCAAGGTAGTG
TTTGTGTTGTTCCACGAACAGCTGCTTCTGCTCATTATCTTCGGGAGACCCTTTGAGCTTTTCATAGTGG
CTGGCCAGATACAAGAAATTAACGTATTTAGAGGGCAGTGCCAGCTCGTTACCTTTCTGCAGCTCGCCCG
CACTAGCGAGCATTCGTTTCCGGCCGTTTTCAAGCTCAAAGAGAGAGTACTTGGGAAGCTTAATGATGAG
GTCTTTTTTGACCTCTTTATATCCTTTCGCCTCGAGAAAGTCGATGGGGTTTTTTTCGAAGCTTGATCGC
TCCATGATTGTGATGCCCAGCAGTTCCTTGACGCTTTTGAGTTTTTTAGACTTCCCTTTCTCCACTTTGG
CCACAACCAGTACACTGTAAGCGACTGTAGGAGAATCGAATCCGCCGTATTTCTT
