>Addgene plasmid #59897 | pMZ288 | addgene partial sequence | sequence record 96778 | hdCas9-R2 5'-CCGGCTTTATCCAACTCAGAC-3'
TATCGAACTTCCGTTGTGTGATCAGTTTGGCGTTCAGCAGCTGCCGCCAATAATTTTTCATTTTCTTGAC
AACTTCTTCTGAGGGGACGTTATCACTCTTCCCTCTATTTTTATCGGATCTTGTCAACACTTTATTATCA
ATAGAATCATCTTTGAGAAAAGACTGGGGCACGATATGATCCACGTCGTAGTCGGAGAGCCGATTGATGT
CCAGTTCCTGATCCACGTACATGTCCCTGCCGTTCTGCAGGTAGTACAGGTAGAGCTTCTCATTCTGAAG
CTGGGTGTTTTCAACTGGGTGTTCCTTAAGGATTTGGGACCCCAGTTCTTTTATACCCTCTTCAATCCTC
TTCATCCTTTCCCTACTGTTCTTCTGTCCCTTCTGGGTAGTTTGGTTCTCTCGGGCCATCTCGATAACGA
TATTCTCGGGCTTATGCCTTCCCATTACTTTGACGAGTTCATCCACGACCTTAACGGTCTGCAGTATTCC
CTTTTTGATAGCTGGGCTACCTGCAAGATTAGCGATGTGCTCGTGAAGACTGTCCCCCTGGCCAGAAACT
TGTGCTTTCTGGATGTCCTCCTTAAAGGTGAGAGAGTCATCATGGATCAACTGCATGAAGTTCCGGTTGG
CAAATCCATCGGACTTAAGAAAATCCAGGATTGTCTTTCCAGACTGCTTATCTCGGATCCCATTGATCAG
TTTTCTTGACAGCCGCCCCCATCCTGTATATCGGCGCCTCTTGAGCTGTTTCATGACTTTGTCGTCGAAG
AGATGAGCGTAAGTTTTCAAGCGTTCTTCAATCATCT
